>Addgene plasmid #241034 | pDMJ2-SARS-CoV-2-Spike (B.1-10a) | addgene full sequence | sequence record 486161 | Addgene NGS Result
ATGTTCGTGTTTCTGGTTCTTCTTCCCCTGGTGTCTAGTCAGTGCGTCAACTTGACTACGCGAACACAGC
TGCCCCCAGCCTACACCAATTCCTTTACACGAGGCGTCTACTATCCCGACAAGGTGTTCCGAAGCAGTGT
TTTGCACTCCACGCAGGACCTTTTCTTGCCCTTCTTCTCAAATGTGACTTGGTTTCATGCAATAGGCGTA
TCCGGGACTAATGGCACTAAGAGATTCGACAATCCCGTGTTGCCTTTTAACGACGGCGTGTATTTTGCCA
GTACAGAAAAGAGCAATATTATCCGGGGATGGATCTTCGGCACGACTCTGGATAGTACCACACAATCCCT
GCTGATCGTGAATAATGCGACAAACGTCGTCATAAAAGTCTGCGAGTTCCAGTTCTGCAACGACCCTTTC
CTCGGGGTGTATTACCATAACAACAATAAATCTTGGATGGAACGGGAGTTTCGCGTGTACTCCAGTGCAA
ATAACTGTACTTTTGAGTACGTAAGCCAGCCTTTCCTGATGGACCTCGAAGGGAAACAGGGGAACTTTAA
GAACCTGCGCGAATTCGTGTTCAAGAACATCGACGGTTATTTTAAAATATACAGCAAGCACACCCCTATT
AACCTGGTGAGAGATTTGCCACAAGGTTTTAGCGCCCTGGAACCCCTCGTGGACCTTCCTATCGGCATCA
ACATCACGCGCTTCCAAACTCTGCTCGCACTGCATCGGTCTTATCTGACCCCTGGAGATTCATCCTCAGG
ATGGACCGCGGGTGCTGCTGCATATTATGTGGGATATCTGCAGCCTAGGACCTTCCTGCTCAAATACAAC
GAGAACGGCACCATCACTGACGCTGTTGATTGCGCGCTGGACCCATTGTCTGAAACCAAATGCACACTGA
AAAGCTTCACAGTCGAGAAGGGCATTTACCAGACGAGCAACTTCAGAGTTCAGCCCACAGAGAGCATCGT
TCGCTTCCCCAACATTACCAATTTGTGCCCATTCGGAGAGGTCTTTAACGCAACTAGATTTGCCAGTGTT
TACGCCTGGAACAGGAAACGGATATCCAATTGCGTGGCCGATTACAGCGTACTGTACAATAGTGCTAGCT
TTTCAACCTTTAAATGCTACGGTGTCTCCCCTACGAAGCTGAATGATCTGTGCTTTACTAATGTCTATGC
GGACAGCTTCGTTATTAGAGGTGACGAGGTCCGCCAAATCGCCCCAGGGCAGACTGGAAAGATAGCCGAC
TACAATTACAAACTGCCAGATGATTTCACCGGCTGCGTCATCGCCTGGAACTCCAATAACCTCGATAGTA
AAGTGGGCGGCAATTACAACTATCTCTATAGGCTGTTTCGAAAGAGCAACCTGAAACCTTTTGAGCGGGA
CATTTCAACAGAGATCTACCAGGCCGGAAGCAAGCCCTGCAACGGGGTCGTGGGGTTCAATTGTTACCGG
CCGCTGCAACGGTATGGATTTCAGCCGACTAACGGCGTTGGCTATCAGCCATATCGGGTGGTGGTGCTGT
CATTTGAGCTGCTTCATGCGCCTGCTACAGTATGTGGGCCTAAACTGTCTACCAATCTGGTGAAAAATAA
GTGCGTGAACTTCAACTTCAATGGCCTCACCGGGACAGGCGTGTTGACAGAATCCAATAAGAAATTCCTG
CCATTCCAGCAGTTCGGCAGGGATATCGCAGACACGACCGATGCGGTGCGAGATCCCCAGACATTGGAGA
TTCTGGACATTACTCCTTGTTCTTTTGGAGGAGTGAGTGTTATTACTCCCGGCACAAATACCTCAAATCA
AGTCGCTGTGCTGTATCAAGGTGTAAACTGTACCGAGGTCCCCGTGGCTATTCACGCCGACCAGCTGACC
CCAACATGGCGGGTATACAGCACCGGTTCTAATGTATTCCAGACCAGAGCCGGCTGCCTCATTGGAGCCG
AGCATGTGAACAACTCTTATGAATGTGATATACCGATTGGAGCAGGTATCTGCGCCTCTTATCAGACCCA
GACAAATAGCCCCAGAAACGCTAGGAGCGTGGCCTCCCAGTCCATAATCGCCTATACAATGTCACTGGGG
GCTGAAAATTCAGTGGCATACAGTAACAACTCTATCGCTATCCCCACAAATTTTACCATCTCTGTGACTA
CAGAGATCCTGCCAGTGTCTATGACTAAAACCTCCGTGGACTGTACCATGTACATCTGTGGTGATAGCAC
CGAATGTTCCAACCTGCTCCTGCAGTACGGCAGCTTCTGCACACAGCTGAATAGGGCACTGACAGGAATC
GCCGTCGAACAGGATAAGAACACTCAGGAGGTGTTTGCGCAGGTTAAGCAGATTTACAAGACGCCACCAA
TCAAGGACTTCGGTGGGTTCAATTTCTCTCAAATTCTGCCTGATCCTTCTAAGCCATCTAAGCGGAGCTT
TATAGAGGATTTGCTCTTTAATAAGGTGACCCTCGCCGATGCTGGATTTATTAAGCAGTATGGCGACTGT
TTGGGAGACATTGCTGCTCGCGATCTGATATGTGCCCAGAAATTCAACGGGCTGACCGTACTCCCACCGC
TGCTCACTGATGAGATGATCGCACAATATACCAGCGCCCTGCTGGCCGGCACTATTACATCCGGCTGGAC
GTTCGGAGCAGGAGCCGCACTGCAAATACCTTTTGCCATGCAGATGGCATATCGCTTCAATGGGATCGGG
GTGACCCAGAACGTCCTGTACGAAAACCAGAAACTTATCGCTAACCAGTTCAATTCCGCCATTGGTAAAA
TCCAGGACAGCTTGAGTTCCACAGCCAGCGCCCTCGGGAAATTGCAAGATGTAGTCAATCAGAATGCACA
AGCCCTGAATACTCTCGTCAAGCAACTGTCATCCAACTTCGGTGCTATATCCTCCGTGCTGAATGATATC
CTTAGTAGATTGGATAAGGTGGAGGCAGAAGTCCAGATCGACCGGCTTATTACTGGAAGGCTGCAGAGTC
TGCAGACGTACGTCACGCAGCAGCTTATCAGAGCCGCCGAGATTAGAGCATCTGCGAATCTGGCTGCTAC
AAAGATGAGTGAATGCGTGCTCGGGCAATCAAAGCGGGTCGACTTTTGTGGGAAGGGGTACCACCTCATG
AGCTTCCCCCAATCCGCCCCACATGGCGTTGTGTTCCTGCATGTTACTTACGTTCCCGCTCAAGAGAAGA
ACTTTACTACCGCTCCGGCGATCTGCCACGACGGTAAGGCACACTTTCCACGCGAAGGCGTCTTTGTTAG
CAATGGAACACACTGGTTTGTTACCCAGAGGAACTTTTATGAGCCCCAGATAATCACAACCGACAACACA
TTCGTATCTGGGAACTGTGACGTAGTTATTGGGATCGTGAACAACACCGTGTACGATCCTCTCCAACCGG
AACTTGACTCTTTCAAGGAGGAACTGGATAAGTACTTTAAGAATCACACCTCACCCGATGTTGACCTCGG
CGACATTTCAGGAATTAATGCTAGCGTGGTGAACATCCAGAAAGAGATTGATAGACTTAACGAAGTGGCC
AAGAACCTCAACGAATCACTTATTGACCTGCAGGAGCTGGGAAAATATGAGCAGTACATTAAATGGCCTT
GGTACATTTGGCTGGGCTTTATAGCAGGCCTGATCGCTATCGTCATGGTGACCATCATGCTTTGTTGTAT
GACTAGCTGCTGCAGCTGCCTCAAGGGCTGTTGTAGCTGCGGCTCTTGCTGTAAATAATGATGAGGATCC
AGATCTGCTGTGCCTTCTAGTTGCCAGCCATCTGTTGTTTGCCCCTCCCCCGTGCCTTCCTTGACCCTGG
AAGGTGCCACTCCCACTGTCCTTTCCTAATAAAATGAGGAAATTGCATCGCATTGTCTGAGTAGGTGTCA
TTCTATTCTGGGGGGTGGGGTGGGGCAGGACAGCAAGGGGGAGGATTGGGAAGACAATAGCAGGCATGCT
GGGGATGCGGTGGGCTCTATGGGTACCCAGGTGCTGAAGAATTGACCCGGTTCCTCCTGGGCCAGAAAGA
AGCAGGCACATCCCCTTCTCTGTGACACACCCTGTCCACGCCCCTGGTTCTTAGTTCCAGCCCCACTCAT
AGGACACTCATAGCTCAGGAGGGCTCCGCCTTCAATCCCACCCGCTAAAGTACTTGGAGCGGTCTCTCCC
TCCCTCATCAGCCCACCAAACCAAACCTAGCCTCCAAGAGTGGGAAGAAATTAAAGCAAGATAGGCTATT
AAGTGCAGAGGGAGAGAAAATGCCTCCAACATGTGAGGAAGTAATGAGAGAAATCATAGAATTTTAAGGC
CATGATTTAAGGCCAATCGGAAAGAACATGTGAGCAAAAGGCCAGCAAAAGGCCAGGAACCGTAAAAAGG
CCGCGTTGCTGGCGTTTTTCCATAGGCTCCGCCCCCCTGACGAGCATCACAAAAATCGACGCTCAAGTCA
GAGGTGGCGAAACCCGACAGGACTATAAAGATACCAGGCGTTTCCCCCTGGAAGCTCCCTCGTGCGCTCT
CCTGTTCCGACCCTGCCGCTTACCGGATACCTGTCCGCCTTTCTCCCTTCGGGAAGCGTGGCGCTTTCTC
ATAGCTCACGCTGTAGGTATCTCAGTTCGGTGTAGGTCGTTCGCTCCAAGCTGGGCTGTGTGCACGAACC
CCCCGTTCAGCCCGACCGCTGCGCCTTATCCGGTAACTATCGTCTTGAGTCCAACCCGGTAAGACACGAC
TTATCGCCACTGGCAGCAGCCACTGGTAACAGGATTAGCAGAGCGAGGTATGTAGGCGGTGCTACAGAGT
TCTTGAAGTGGTGGCCTAACTACGGCTACACTAGAAGAACAGTATTTGGTATCTGCGCTCTGCTGAAGCC
AGTTACCTTCGGAAAAAGAGTTGGTAGCTCTTGATCCGGCAAACAAACCACCGCTGGTAGCGGTGGTTTT
TTTGTTTGCAAGCAGCAGATTACGCGCAGAAAAAAAGGATCTCAAGAAGATCCTTTGATCTTTTCTACGG
GGTCTGACGCTCAGTGGAACGAAAACTCACGTTAAGGGATTTTGGTCATGAGATTATCAAAAAGGATCTT
CACCTAGATCCTTTTAAATTAAAAATGAAGTTTTAAATCAATCTAAAGTATATATGAGTAAACTTGGTCT
GACAGTTACCAATGCTTAATCAGTGAGGCACCTATCTCAGCGATCTGTCTATTTCGTTCATCCATAGTTG
CCTGACTCCCCGTCGTGTAGATAACTACGATACGGGAGGGCTTACCATCTGGCCCCAGTGCTGCAATGAT
ACCGCGAGACCCACGCTCACCGGCTCCAGATTTATCAGCAATAAACCAGCCAGCCGGAAGGGCCGAGCGC
AGAAGTGGTCCTGCAACTTTATCCGCCTCCATCCAGTCTATTAATTGTTGCCGGGAAGCTAGAGTAAGTA
GTTCGCCAGTTAATAGTTTGCGCAACGTTGTTGCCATTGCTACAGGCATCGTGGTGTCACGCTCGTCGTT
TGGTATGGCTTCATTCAGCTCCGGTTCCCAACGATCAAGGCGAGTTACATGATCCCCCATGTTGTGCAAA
AAAGCGGTTAGCTCCTTCGGTCCTCCGATCGTTGTCAGAAGTAAGTTGGCCGCAGTGTTATCACTCATGG
TTATGGCAGCACTGCATAATTCTCTTACTGTCATGCCATCCGTAAGATGCTTTTCTGTGACTGGTGAGTA
CTCAACCAAGTCATTCTGAGAATAGTGTATGCGGCGACCGAGTTGCTCTTGCCCGGCGTCAATACGGGAT
AATACCGCGCCACATAGCAGAACTTTAAAAGTGCTCATCATTGGAAAACGTTCTTCGGGGCGAAAACTCT
CAAGGATCTTACCGCTGTTGAGATCCAGTTCGATGTAACCCACTCGTGCACCCAACTGATCTTCAGCATC
TTTTACTTTCACCAGCGTTTCTGGGTGAGCAAAAACAGGAAGGCAAAATGCCGCAAAAAAGGGAATAAGG
GCGACACGGAAATGTTGAATACTCATACTCTTCCTTTTTCAATATTATTGAAGCATTTATCAGGGTTATT
GTCTCATGAGCGGATACATATTTGAATGTATTTAGAAAAATAAACAAATAGGGGTTCCGCGCACATTTCC
CCGAAAAGTGCCACCTGACGTCCCAATGATTGCACCATATGCGGTGTGAAATACCGCACAGATGCGTAAG
GAGAAAATACCGCATCAGATTGGCTATTGGCCATTGCATACGTTGTATCCATATCATAATATGTACATTT
ATATTGGCTCATGTCCAACATTACCGCCATGTTGACATTGATTATTGACTAGTTATTAATAGTAATCAAT
TACGGGGTCATTAGTTCATAGCCCATATATGGAGTTCCGCGTTACATAACTTACGGTAAATGGCCCGCCT
GGCTGACCGCCCAACGACCCCCGCCCATTGACGTCAATAATGACGTATGTTCCCATAGTAACGCCAATAG
GGACTTTCCATTGACGTCAATGGGTGGAGTATTTACGGTAAACTGCCCACTTGGCAGTACATCAAGTGTA
TCATATGCCAAGTACGCCCCCTATTGACGTCAATGACGGTAAATGGCCCGCCTGGCATTATGCCCAGTAC
ATGACCTTATGGGACTTTCCTACTTGGCAGTACATCTACGTATTAGTCATCGCTATTACCATGGTGATGC
GGTTTTGGCAGTACATCAATGGGCGTGGATAGCGGTTTGACTCACGGGGATTTCCAAGTCTCCACCCCAT
TGACGTCAATGGGAGTTTGTTTTGGCACCAAAATCAACGGGACTTTCCAAAATGTCGTAACAACTCCGCC
CCATTGACGCAAATGGGCGGTAGGCGTGTACGGTGGGAGGTCTATATAAGCAGAGCTCGTTTAGTGAACC
GTCAGATCGCCTGGAGACGCCATCCACGCTGTTTTGACCTCCATAGAAGACACCGGGACCGATCCAGCCT
CCATCGGCTCGCATCTCTCCTTCACGCGCCCGCCGCCCTACCTGAGGCCGCCATCCACGCCGGTTGAGTC
GCGTTCTGCCGCCTCCCGCCTGTGGTGCCTCCTGAACTGCGTCCGCCGTCTAGGTAAGTTTAAAGCTCAG
GTCGAGACCGGGCCTTTGTCCGGCGCTCCCTTGGAGCCTACCTAGACTCAGCCGGCTCTCCACGCTTTGC
CTGACCCTGCTTGCTCAACTCTAGTTAACGGTGGAGGGCAGTGTAGTCTGAGCAGTACTCGTTGCTGCCG
CGCGCGCCACCAGACATAATAGCTGACAGACTAACAGACTGTTCCTTTCCATGGGTCTTTTCTGCAGTCA
CCGTCGTCGACACGTGTGATCAGATATCGCGGCCGCTCTAGA
Features (pLannotate 1.2.2; 10 found; start..end, strand, type, name):
      1..3765    +  CDS            S: SPIKE_SARS2 - Experimental evidence at protein level: Swiss-Prot protein existence level 1. [Spike glycoprotein]: May down-regulate host tetherin (BST2) by lysosomal degradation, thereby counteracting its antiviral activity. From Severe acute respiratory syndrome coronavirus 2 (2019-nCoV) (SARS-CoV-2).
   3788..4012    +  polyA_signal   bGH poly(A) signal: bovine growth hormone polyadenylation signal
   4427..5015    -  rep_origin     ori: high-copy-number ColE1/pMB1/pBR322/pUC origin of replication
   5186..6046    -  CDS            AmpR: β-lactamase; bla; confers resistance to ampicillin, carbenicillin, and related antibiotics
   6047..6151    -  promoter       AmpR promoter: bla
   6191..6248    +  misc_feature   bom (fragment): basis of mobility region from pBR322
   6334..6713    +  enhancer       CMV enhancer: human cytomegalovirus immediate early enhancer
   6714..6917    +  promoter       CMV promoter: human cytomegalovirus (CMV) immediate early promoter
   7006..7233    +  LTR            5' LTR (truncated) (fragment): truncated 5' long terminal repeat (LTR) from human T-cell leukemia virus (HTLV) type 1
   7237..7347    +  intron         CMV intron (fragment): modified intron A from human cytomegalovirus
