[The description below was written by a language model from this plasmid's Addgene catalogue record and pLannotate feature annotations shown in this document.]
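Description:
pDMJ2-SARS-CoV-2-Spike (B.1-10a) is a 7.4 kb mammalian expression plasmid built on the pDMJ2 backbone that drives production of a variant SARS-CoV-2 spike glycoprotein for pseudotyping viral particles. It is maintained in E. coli through a high-copy ColE1/pUC-type origin and selected with ampicillin via the β-lactamase gene and its native bla promoter. A short fragment of the pBR322 basis-of-mobility region is also annotated. No mammalian selection marker or eukaryotic episomal origin appears in the feature table, which is consistent with use by transient transfection.

The expression cassette begins with the human cytomegalovirus immediate-early enhancer and promoter. These are followed by a fragment of the HTLV-1 5' LTR and a fragment of modified CMV intron A, leader elements commonly combined with CMV promoters to raise transcript and protein yield. They sit directly upstream of the spike open reading frame, which spans about 3.8 kb, and the transcript is terminated by the bovine growth hormone polyadenylation signal. The insert was made by gene synthesis and carries eleven substitutions listed in the record: H69G, K113T, K147N, S155R, T478K, E484V, F490R, S494R, K529L, D614G and R683N. No epitope tag or reporter is annotated.

The name and the associated publication indicate a computationally designed variant on a B.1 (D614G) background, from work on proteins that mimic antibody escape in viral evolution. The stated purpose is to supply spike as the envelope protein for pseudotyped virus. The packaging and reporter components needed for such particles are not part of this plasmid and are not described in the record.
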