Addgene plasmid #241034: pDMJ2-SARS-CoV-2-Spike (B.1-10a)
Purpose: Expresses SARS-CoV-2 spike (B.1-10a) protein for creating pseudotyped virus
Depositing lab: Jeremy Luban. Depositing organization: University of Massachusetts, Worcester. Publication: Computationally designed proteins mimic antibody immune evasion in viral evolution. Youssef N, Gurev S, Ghantous F, Brock KP, Jaimes JA, Thadani NN, Dauphin A, Sherman AC, Yurkovetskiy L, Soto D, Estanboulieh R, Kotzen B, Notin P, Kollasch AW, Cohen AA, Dross SE, Erasmus J, Fuller DH, Bjorkman PJ, Lemieux JE, Luban J, Seaman MS, Marks DS. Immunity. 2025 May 6:S1074-7613(25)00178-5. doi: 10.1016/j.immuni.2025.04.015. PubMed 40345199.
Backbone
  Vector backbone: pDMJ2
  Vector type: Mammalian Expression
Growth in bacteria
  Bacterial resistance: Ampicillin, 100 μg/mL
  Growth temperature: 37°C
  Growth strain: DH5alpha
  Copy number: High Copy
Gene/Insert
  Gene/Insert name: Spike (B.1-10a)
  Species: SARS-CoV-2
  Mutation: H69G,K113T,K147N,S155R,T478K,E484V,F490R,S494R,K529L,D614G,R683N
  Entrez Gene: S (a.k.a. GU280_gp02, spike glycoprotein)
  Cloning method: Gene Synthesis
Terms and licenses: Academic/Nonprofit Terms; Industry Terms: Not Available to Industry
How to cite: pDMJ2-SARS-CoV-2-Spike (B.1-10a) was a gift from Jeremy Luban (Addgene plasmid # 241034 ; http://n2t.net/addgene:241034 ; RRID:Addgene_241034)
